>Addgene plasmid #159598 | pKP579 | addgene full sequence | sequence record 313311 | Addgene NGS Result
CTAGATTTCAGTGCAATTTATCTCTTCAAATGTAGCACCTGAAGTCAGCCCCATACGATATAAGTTGTAA
TTCTCATGTTTGACAGCTTATCATCGATAAGCTTTAATGCGGTAGTTTATCACAGTTAAATTGCTAACGC
AGTCAGGCACCGTGTATGAAATCTAACAATGCGCTCATCGTCATCCTCGGCACCGTCACCCTGGATGCTG
TAGGCATAGGCTTGGTTATGCCGGTACTGCCGGGCCTCTTGCGGGATATCGTCCATTCCGACAGCATCGC
CAGTCACTATGGCGTGCTGCTAGCGCTATATGCGTTGATGCAATTTCTATGCGCACCCGTTCTCGGAGCA
CTGTCCGACCGCTTTGGCCGCCGCCCAGTCCTGCTCGCTTCGCTACTTGGAGCCACTATCGACTACGCGA
TCATGGCGACCACACCCGTCCTGTGGATCCAGAACAGTTATGCCTGTGCCGTTTTTTGTGGTATCAGGCG
AGAATAGCACGTGGTGTGAATGCCTGTTTTTTGATCGTTTTCACAAAAATTGAAATCCACAGTCTTGACA
GAGAAAACACAGCGGCGTAATTTTTGATCTGTACATAAAACCAGTGGTTATATGTACAGTATTTAATTTT
AATTGATTGTTTTTAAAGTCAAAGAGGTTTTCTATGAGTGATAATGAAGGTAGTGTACCGACAGAAGGTA
TTGATTACGGGGACACAATGGTTGTGTGGCCGTCAACAGGACGAATTCCGGGCGGTGATGTGAAACCCGG
AGGCTCATCAGGTCTCGCTCCATCCATGCCTCCGGGATGGGGGGATTACAGCCCACAAGGTATCGCACTT
GTACAAAGTGTTCTTTTTCCTGGAATTATTCGCCGGATTATTCTTGATAAAGAACTTGAAGAGGGAGACT
GGTCGGGATGGTCTGTCAGTGTGCATAGCCCCTGGGGAAACGAGAAAGTTTCCGCTGCACGAACAGTTCT
TGAAAATGGTTTACGTGGTGGTTTGCCAGAACCGTCTCGCCCGGCTGCTGTTTCTTTTGCCCGTCTGGAG
CCTGCTTCCGGAAATGAGCAAAAAATTATTCGTCTTATGGTTACACAGCAACTGGAGCAGGTAACGGATA
TCCCTGCCAGCCAGTTACCAGCAGCGGGTAATAATGTACCGGTAAAATATCGTCTGACGGACCTTATGCA
GAATGGTACACAATATATGGCTATTATCGGAGGTATTCCGATGACAGTGCCAGTAGTGGATGCCGTTCCA
GTTCCGGACCGGAGTCGTCCGGGAACCAATATTAAAGATGTTTACAGTGCCCCTGTATCACCAAATCTAC
CGGACCTGGTATTAAGTGTGGGTCAGATGAATACTCCAGTTCGGTCTAATCCCGAAATCCAGGAAGATGG
CGTTATTTCTGAGACAGGGAATTATGTTGAGGCTGGTTATACGATGTCCAGTAATAATCATGATGTCATT
GTCCGTTTTCCTGAAGGCAGTGGAGTTTCTCCGCTATATATTTCAGCCGTGGAGATTCTGGACAGTAATA
GTTTAAGCCAGCGCCAGGAAGCCGAAAATAACGCAAAGGATGACTTCAGAGTCAAGAAAGAACAAGAAAA
TGACGAGAAGACGGTCCTGACAAAAACCAGCGAGGTCATCATTAGTGTCGGTGACAAAGTCGGGGAATAT
CTTGGAGATAAATACAAGGCGCTTTCCCGTGAAATTGCAGAGAATATAAATAATTTTCAGGGAAAAACGA
TTCGTAGTTATGATGATGCAATGTCTTCCATTAATAAGTTAATGGCTAACCCCAGCCTTAAAATAAATGC
AACGGACAAAGAAGCCATTGTGAATGCGTGGAAAGCATTTAATGCTGAGGATATGGGGAATAAATTTGCT
GCGTTGGGTAAAACGTTCAAAGCAGCAGATTATGCAATAAAGGCAAACAACATCAGGGAGAAGAGTATTG
AGGGTTACCAGACTGGTAACTGGGGGCCATTAATGCTGGAAGTCGAGTCCTGGGTTATCAGTGGGATGGC
ATCTGCTGTAGCTCTTAGTTTGTTTTCTTTGACATTAGGCTCGGCCCTTATAGCCTTTGGTCTTTCGGCC
ACAGTTGTTGGTTTTGTTGGCGTAGTTATTGCAGGTGCTATTGGTGCATTTATCGATGATAAATTTGTTG
ATGAGTTGAATCACAAGATCATAAAATAATTAAAAGGAAGGCAGTGTTACTGCCTCCCTTTAAAATATTT
AATGACAAGTAATGGCATCAGTAAAATCGCATATGTCATGGTTAAAACAGTAAAGTAAATGGAGCAATAT
AAAATAAACAGAGTGATGACATTATGAGATAATAATTTAAAAAAACCACCTGCTGTTGTTAGTTCCAGAT
TATAGAACAGTGTGATATAAATCAGAATGGCATAAAAAACGGGCCCCCAGAAACAGGATTGCACAACAAG
TTTTCTTGTTACTGGCTTTATGATTTCTCTTGTCTTATATGTGCAAAGAAAAACGAGAATACCCATAACT
GGCGCTGTCTTGTTGTAGTTTGACATAAGTGTTGTCATGACGGGATCATGCAATGATGTAATAGAAGGGA
GAAATGCCACCTTATTATATAAGTAGTACAGCACTTGAGAATATGGATCATTTATTCGAAGTATTAATAT
AGCCATTAATGGAATAATCCCGATTATGGAAAATGCATATAATATTTCGTTTGCTTTCTTGTTCTTATCT
TTATTGCTGGTCATATATATACCTTTTTGTATTTTATATATAGATTATATATCAGAGTTCTCAATATATT
TCCAGTATTTAATGGAGTGTACAGATATATATCTTATATATGGTAGTTCAGGAGCTGCCCTACCATTTTT
AACGGCATATCAGGCAAACAATGTTATGGGGAGCCTCTCTCATGGGGTTTGTTCGCCGGCGGAGGCGTTA
GCCAGCGGCGAACTCTGGGATCCTCTACGCCGGACGCATCGTGGCCGGCATCACCGGCGCCACAGGTGCG
GTTGCTGGCGCCTATATCGCCGACATCACCGATGGGGAAGATCGGGCTCGCCACTTCGGGCTCATGAGCG
CTTGTTTCGGCGTGGGTATGGTGGCAGGCCCCGTGGCCGGGGGACTGTTGGGCGCCATCTCCTTGCATGC
ACCATTCCTTGCGGCGGCGGTGCTCAACGGCCTCAACCTACTACTGGGCTGCTTCCTAATGCAGGAGTCG
CATAAGGGAGAGCGTCGACCGATGCCCTTGAGAGCCTTCAACCCAGTCAGCTCCTTCCGGTGGGCGCGGG
GCATGACTATCGTCGCCGCACTTATGACTGTCTTCTTTATCATGCAACTCGTAGGACAGGTGCCGGCAGC
GCTCTGGGTCATTTTCGGCGAGGACCGCTTTCGCTGGAGCGCGACGATGATCGGCCTGTCGCTTGCGGTA
TTCGGAATCTTGCACGCCCTCGCTCAAGCCTTCGTCACTGGTCCCGCCACCAAACGTTTCGGCGAGAAGC
AGGCCATTATCGCCGGCATGGCGGCCGACGCGCTGGGCTACGTCTTGCTGGCGTTCGCGACGCGAGGCTG
GATGGCCTTCCCCATTATGATTCTTCTCGCTTCCGGCGGCATCGGGATGCCCGCGTTGCAGGCCATGCTG
TCCAGGCAGGTAGATGACGACCATCAGGGACAGCTTCAAGGATCGCTCGCGGCTCTTACCAGCCTAACTT
CGATCATTGGACCGCTGATCGTCACGGCGATTTATGCCGCCTCGGCGAGCACATGGAACGGGTTGGCATG
GATTGTAGGCGCCGCCCTATACCTTGTCTGCCTCCCCGCGTTGCGTCGCGGTGCATGGAGCCGGGCCACC
TCGACCTGAATGGAAGCCGGCGGCACCTCGCTAACGGATTCACCACTCCAAGAATTGGAGCCAATCAATT
CTTGCGGAGAACTGTGAATGCGCAAACCAACCCTTGGCAGAACATATCCATCGCGTCCGCCATCTCCAGC
AGCCGCACGCGGCGCATCTCGGGCAGCGTTGGGTCCTGGCCACGGGTGCGCATGATCGTGCTCCTGTCGT
TGAGGACCCGGCTAGGCTGGCGGGGTTGCCTTACTGGTTAGCAGAATGAATCACCGATACGCGAGCGAAC
GTGAAGCGACTGCTGCTGCAAAACGTCTGCGACCTGAGCAACAACATGAATGGTCTTCGGTTTCCGTGTT
TCGTAAAGTCTGGAAACGCGGAAGTCCCCTACGTGCTGCTGAAGTTGCCCGCAACAGAGAGTGGAACCAA
CCGGTGATACCACGATACTATGACTGAGAGTCAACGCCATGAGCGGCCTCATTTCTTATTCTGAGTTACA
ACAGTCCGCACCGCTGCCGGTAGCTCCTTCCGGTGGGCGCGGGGCATGACTATCGTCGCCGCACTTATGA
CTGTCTTCTTTATCATGCAACTCGTAGGACAGGTGCCGGCAGCGCCCAACAGTCCCCCGGCCACGGGGCC
TGCCACCATACCCACGCCGAAACAAGCGCCCTGCACCATTATGTTCCGGATCTGCATCGCAGGATGCTGC
TGGCTACCCTGTGGAACACCTACATCTGTATTAACGAAGCGCTAACCGTTTTTATCAGGCTCTGGGAGGC
AGAATAAATGATCATATCGTCAATTATTACCTCCACGGGGAGAGCCTGAGCAAACTGGCCTCAGGCATTT
GAGAAGCACACGGTCACACTGCTTCCGGTAGTCAATAAACCGGTAAACCAGCAATAGACATAAGCGGCTA
TTTAACGACCCTGCCCTGAACCGACGACCGGGTCGAATTTGCTTTCGAATTTCTGCCATTCATCCGCTTA
TTATCACTTATTCAGGCGTAGCAACCAGGCGTTTAAGGGCACCAATAACTGCCTTAAAAAAATTACGCCC
CGCCCTGCCACTCATCGCAGTACTGTTGTAATTCATTAAGCATTCTGCCGACATGGAAGCCATCACAAAC
GGCATGATGAACCTGAATCGCCAGCGGCATCAGCACCTTGTCGCCTTGCGTATAATATTTGCCCATGGTG
AAAACGGGGGCGAAGAAGTTGTCCATATTGGCCACGTTTAAATCAAAACTGGTGAAACTCACCCAGGGAT
TGGCTGAGACGAAAAACATATTCTCAATAAACCCTTTAGGGAAATAGGCCAGGTTTTCACCGTAACACGC
CACATCTTGCGAATATATGTGTAGAAACTGCCGGAAATCGTCGTGGTATTCACTCCAGAGCGATGAAAAC
GTTTCAGTTTGCTCATGGAAAACGGTGTAACAAGGGTGAACACTATCCCATATCACCAGCTCACCGTCTT
TCATTGCCATACGGAATTCCGGATGAGCATTCATCAGGCGGGCAAGAATGTGAATAAAGGCCGGATAAAA
CTTGTGCTTATTTTTCTTTACGGTCTTTAAAAAGGCCGTAATATCCAGCTGAACGGTCTGGTTATAGGTA
CATTGAGCAACTGACTGAAATGCCTCAAAATGTTCTTTACGATGCCATTGGGATATATCAACGGTGGTAT
ATCCAGTGATTTTTTTCTCCATTTTAGCTTCCTTAGCTCCTGAAAATCTCGATAACTCAAAAAATACGCC
CGGTAGTGATCTTATTTCATTATGGTGAAAGTTGGAACCTCTTACGTGCCGATCAACGTCTCATTTTCGC
CAAAAGTTGGCCCAGGGCTTCCCGGTATCAACAGGGACACCAGGATTTATTTATTCTGCGAAGTGATCTT
CCGTCACAGGTATTTATTCGGCGCAAAGTGCGTCGGGTGATGCTGCCAACTTACTGATTTAGTGTATGAT
GGTGTTTTTGAGGTGCTCCAGTGGCTTCTGTTTCTATCAGCTGTCCCTCCTGTTCAGCTACTGACGGGGT
GGTGCGTAACGGCAAAAGCACCGCCGGACATCAGCGCTAGCGGAGTGTATACTGGCTTACTATGTTGGCA
CTGATGAGGGTGTCAGTGAAGTGCTTCATGTGGCAGGAGAAAAAAGGCTGCACCGGTGCGTCAGCAGAAT
ATGTGATACAGGATATATTCCGCTTCCTCGCTCACTGACTCGCTACGCTCGGTCGTTCGACTGCGGCGAG
CGGAAATGGCTTACGAACGGGGCGGAGATTTCCTGGAAGATGCCAGGAAGATACTTAACAGGGAAGTGAG
AGGGCCGCGGCAAAGCCGTTTTTCCATAGGCTCCGCCCCCCTGACAAGCATCACGAAATCTGACGCTCAA
ATCAGTGGTGGCGAAACCCGACAGGACTATAAAGATACCAGGCGTTTCCCCCTGGCGGCTCCCTCGTGCG
CTCTCCTGTTCCTGCCTTTCGGTTTACCGGTGTCATTCCGCTGTTATGGCCGCGTTTGTCTCATTCCACG
CCTGACACTCAGTTCCGGGTAGGCAGTTCGCTCCAAGCTGGACTGTATGCACGAACCCCCCGTTCAGTCC
GACCGCTGCGCCTTATCCGGTAACTATCGTCTTGAGTCCAACCCGGAAAGACATGCAAAAGCACCACTGG
CAGCAGCCACTGGTAATTGATTTAGAGGAGTTAGTCTTGAAGTCATGCGCCGGTTAAGGCTAAACTGAAA
GGACAAGTTTTGGTGACTGCGCTCCTCCAAGCCAGTTACCTCGGTTCAAAGAGTTGGTAGCTCAGAGAAC
CTTCGAAAAACCGCCCTGCAAGGCGGTTTTTTCGTTTTCAGAGCAAGAGATTACGCGCAGACCAAAACGA
TCTCAAGAAGATCATCTTATTAATCAGATAAAATATTT
Features (pLannotate 1.2.2; 14 found; start..end, strand, type, name):
     80..108     +  promoter       tet promoter: E. coli promoter for tetracycline efflux protein gene
    156..450     +  CDS            TcR (fragment): tetracycline efflux protein; tet; confers resistance to tetracycline
    664..2196    +  CDS            cba: CEAB_ECOLX - Experimental evidence at protein level: Swiss-Prot protein existence level 1. Colicins are polypeptide toxins produced by and active against E.coli and closely related bacteria. From Escherichia coli.
   2220..2744    -  CDS            cbi: IMMB_ECOLX - Protein predicted: Swiss-Prot protein existence level 4. This protein is able to protect a cell, which harbors the plasmid ColB encoding colicin B, against colicin B. From Escherichia coli.
   2958..3859    +  CDS            TcR (fragment): tetracycline efflux protein; tet; confers resistance to tetracycline
   4101..4226    -  CDS            YPB1_ECOLX (fragment): Protein predicted: Swiss-Prot protein existence level 4. From Escherichia coli.
   4362..4455    +  CDS            TcR (fragment): tetracycline efflux protein; tet; confers resistance to tetracycline
   4452..4509    -  CDS            TcR (fragment): tetracycline efflux protein; tet; confers resistance to tetracycline
   4496..4594    +  CDS            YPB2_ECOLX (fragment): Protein predicted: Swiss-Prot protein existence level 4. From Escherichia coli.
   4893..5552    -  CDS            CmR: chloramphenicol acetyltransferase; cat; confers resistance to chloramphenicol
   5553..5655    -  promoter       cat promoter: promoter of the E. coli cat gene encoding chloramphenicol acetyltransferase
   5776..5919    +  mobile_element IS1 (fragment): prokaryotic transposable element IS1
   6038..6093    -  rep_origin     RSF ori (fragment): Plasmids containing the RSF 1030 origin of replication can be propagated in E. coli cells that contain additional plasmids with compatible origins.
   6181..6726    -  rep_origin     p15A ori: Plasmids containing the medium-copy-number p15A origin of replication can be propagated in E. coli cells that contain a second plasmid with the ColE1 origin.
