[The description below was written by a language model from this plasmid's Addgene catalogue record and pLannotate feature annotations shown in this document.]
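Description:
pKP579 is a bacterial expression plasmid built on the pACYC184 backbone that carries the Escherichia coli colicin B genes cba and cbi. It replicates from the p15A origin, which is compatible with ColE1-type plasmids and so allows co-maintenance with a second vector. The catalogue lists the plasmid as high copy, whereas p15A is generally regarded as a low- to medium-copy origin. Selection is by chloramphenicol, through the chloramphenicol acetyltransferase gene driven by its own cat promoter. The feature table for the 6,758 nt sequence shows the tetracycline resistance gene of pACYC184 split into fragments on either side of the insert. This indicates that the colicin segment was cloned into the tet gene, so tetracycline resistance is presumably lost. The exact restriction sites used are not recorded. The short IS1, RSF ori and hypothetical-protein fragments in the annotation are most likely backbone remnants or partial homology matches rather than functional elements.

The insert contains cba, which encodes colicin B, a polypeptide toxin produced by and active against E. coli and close relatives. Immediately downstream, in the opposite orientation, is cbi, which encodes the immunity protein that protects the producing cell from its own colicin. No promoter is annotated directly upstream of cba. The backbone tet promoter lies upstream in the same orientation, but the record's note that colicin B production requires RecA suggests native SOS-regulated control, as is typical for colicin operons. The record does not state this explicitly. No mutations or tags are recorded. The stated purpose is expression of the Cba and Cbi proteins, which makes the plasmid a source of wild-type colicin B, although the record does not describe specific downstream applications.
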