Addgene plasmid #159598: pKP579
Purpose: Express Cba and Cbi protein
Depositing lab: Kathleen Postle. Depositing organization: Washington State University.
Backbone
  Vector backbone: pACYC184
  Vector type: Bacterial Expression
Growth in bacteria
  Bacterial resistance: Chloramphenicol, 25 μg/mL
  Growth temperature: 37°C
  Growth strain: DH5alpha
  Growth instructions: Requires RecA for colicin B production.
  Copy number: High Copy
Gene/Insert
  Gene/Insert name: cba and cbi
  Species: Escherichia coli
  Mutation: none
  Cloning method: Restriction Enzyme; 5′ cloning site unknown (unknown if destroyed); 3′ cloning site unknown (unknown if destroyed)
  Sequencing primers: 5′ unknown
Terms and licenses: Academic/Nonprofit Terms; Industry Terms: Not Available to Industry
How to cite: pKP579 was a gift from Kathleen Postle (Addgene plasmid # 159598 ; http://n2t.net/addgene:159598 ; RRID:Addgene_159598)
